>Addgene plasmid #60504 | pSBtet-GB | depositor full sequence | sequence record 97543 | pSBtet-GB sequence 7820 bps
GGATCCCTATACAGTTGAAGTCGGAAGTTTACATACACTTAAGTTGGAGTCATTAAAACTCGTTTTTCAA
CTACTCCACAAATTTCTTGTTAACAAACAATAGTTTTGGCAAGTCAGTTAGGACATCTACTTTGTGCATG
ACACAAGTCATTTTTCCAACAATTGTTTACAGACAGATTATTTCACTTATAATTCACTGTATCACAATTC
CAGTGGGTCAGAAGTTTACATACACTAAGTTCGACTCCTCTGCAGAATGCGGCGATGTTTCGGTAAGGGG
TCCGCTATCTAGACGAGTTTACTCCCTATCAGTGATAGAGAACGTATGTCGAGTTTACTCCCTATCAGTG
ATAGAGAACGATGTCGAGTTTACTCCCTATCAGTGATAGAGAACGTATGTCGAGTTTACTCCCTATCAGT
GATAGAGAACGTATGTCGAGTTTACTCCCTATCAGTGATAGAGAACGTATGTCGAGTTTATCCCTATCAG
TGATAGAGAACGTATGTCGAGTTTACTCCCTATCAGTGATAGAGAACGTATGTCGATTAGGCGTGTACGG
TGGGCGCCTATAAAAGCAGAGCTCGTTTAGTGAACCGTCAGATCGCCTGGAGCCAATTCCAACTCTTTTG
CCTTATACCTACTTTCCGTACCACTTCCTACCCTCGAAAGGCCTCTGAGGCCACCATGGAAGATGCCAAA
AACATTAAGAAGGGCCCAGCGCCATTCTACCCACTCGAAGACGGGACCGCCGGCGAGCAGCTGCACAAAG
CCATGAAGCGCTACGCCCTGGTGCCCGGCACCATCGCCTTTACCGACGCACATATCGAGGTGGACATTAC
CTACGCCGAGTACTTCGAGATGAGCGTTCGGCTGGCAGAAGCTATGAAGCGCTATGGGCTGAATACAAAC
CATCGGATCGTGGTGTGCAGCGAGAATAGCTTGCAGTTCTTCATGCCCGTGTTGGGTGCCCTGTTCATCG
GTGTGGCTGTGGCCCCAGCTAACGACATCTACAACGAGCGCGAGCTGCTGAACAGCATGGGCATCAGCCA
GCCCACCGTCGTATTCGTGAGCAAGAAAGGGCTGCAAAAGATCCTCAACGTGCAAAAGAAGCTACCGATC
ATACAAAAGATCATCATCATGGATAGCAAGACCGACTACCAGGGCTTCCAAAGCATGTACACCTTCGTGA
CTTCCCATTTGCCACCCGGCTTCAACGAGTACGACTTCGTGCCCGAGAGCTTCGACCGGGACAAAACCAT
CGCCCTGATCATGAACAGTAGTGGCAGTACCGGATTGCCCAAGGGCGTAGCCCTACCGCACCGCACCGCT
TGTGTCCGATTCAGTCATGCCCGCGACCCCATCTTCGGCAACCAGATCATCCCCGACACCGCTATCCTCA
GCGTGGTGCCATTTCACCACGGCTTCGGCATGTTCACCACGCTGGGCTACTTGATCTGCGGCTTTCGGGT
CGTGCTCATGTACCGCTTCGAGGAGGAGCTATTCTTGCGCAGCTTGCAAGACTATAAGATTCAATCTGCC
CTGCTGGTGCCCACACTATTTAGCTTCTTCGCTAAGAGCACTCTCATCGACAAGTACGACCTAAGCAACT
TGCACGAGATCGCCAGCGGCGGGGCGCCGCTCAGCAAGGAGGTAGGTGAGGCCGTGGCCAAACGCTTCCA
CCTACCAGGCATCCGCCAGGGCTACGGCCTGACAGAAACAACCAGCGCCATTCTGATCACCCCCGAAGGG
GACGACAAGCCTGGCGCAGTAGGCAAGGTGGTGCCCTTCTTCGAGGCTAAGGTGGTGGACTTGGACACCG
GTAAGACACTGGGTGTGAACCAGCGCGGCGAGCTGTGCGTCCGTGGCCCCATGATCATGAGCGGCTACGT
TAACAACCCCGAGGCTACAAACGCTCTCATCGACAAGGACGGCTGGCTGCACAGCGGCGACATCGCCTAC
TGGGACGAGGACGAGCACTTCTTCATCGTGGACCGGCTGAAGAGCCTGATCAAATACAAGGGCTACCAGG
TAGCCCCAGCCGAACTGGAGAGCATCCTGCTGCAACACCCCAACATCTTCGACGCCGGGGTCGCCGGCCT
GCCCGACGACGATGCCGGCGAGCTGCCCGCCGCAGTCGTCGTGCTGGAACACGGTAAAACCATGACCGAG
AAGGAGATCGTGGACTATGTGGCCAGCCAGGTTACAACCGCCAAGAAGCTGCGCGGTGGTGTTGTGTTCG
TGGACGAGGTGCCTAAAGGACTGACCGGCAAGTTGGACGCCCGCAAGATCCGCGAGATTCTCATTAAGGC
CAAGAAGGGCGGCAAGATCGCCGTGTAAGGCCTGTCAGGCCAAGCTTCCATCGATAGACATGATAAGATA
CATTGATGAGTTTGGACAAACCACAACAAGAATGCAGTGAAAAAAATGCTTTATTTGTGAAATTTGTGAT
GCTATTGCTTTATTTGTAACCATTATAAGCTGCAATAAACAAGTTAACAACAACAATTGCATTCATTTTA
TGTTTCAGGTTCAGGGGGAGATGTGGGAGGTTTTTTAAAGCAAGTAAAACCTCTACAAATGTGGTACCTA
GGCGAGACCCTGTCTCACAAAATAAAGTAAGCCCGGACTGAGTGCGGAAAGGCGGGCCTGGCGGGTCTGG
TCTCCCCATGCGGGCCACCAGAGGCCCTGCAGCCTTCAGTCGCTTGAAGGGGTAATGGCGCTTCCACTCA
CAAACATGGCGGACAGAGCGTGTGAACGAGATGAACAGCCCCTCAAAAATATGGCCGCCGAGGCTGGACG
GCCGTGCCCCAGCAGCACCGCCTCCGCGCCCCACGTGATCTCTCGCCGGGCACAGCGCTGACCGCGGAGG
TCCAACCGGAAGAATGTCCGGATTGGACATTCGGAAGAGGGCCCGCCTTCCCTGGGGAATCTCTGCGCAC
GCGCAGAACGCTTCGACCAATGAAAACACAGGAAGCCGTCCGCGCAACCGCGTTGCGTCACTTCTGCCGC
CCCTGTTTCAAGGTATATAGCCGTAGACGGAACTTCGCCTTTCTCTCGGCCTTAGCGCCATTTTTTTGGG
TGAGTGTTTTTTGGTTCCTGCGTTGGGATTCCGTGTACAATCCATAGACATCTGACCTCGGCACTTAGCA
TCATCACAGCAAACTAACTGTAGCCTTTCTCTCTTTCCCTGTAGAAACCTCTGCACCTGAGGCCACCATG
TTGAGCAAGGGCGAGGAGCTGTTCACCGGGGTGGTGCCCATCCTGGTCGAGCTGGACGGCGACGTAAACG
GCCACAAGTTCAGCGTGTCCGGCGAGGGCGAGGGCGATGCCACCTACGGCAAGCTGACCCTGAAGTTCAT
CTGCACCACCGGCAAGCTGCCCGTGCCCTGGCCCACCCTCGTGACCACCCTGACCTACGGCGTGCAGTGC
TTCAGCCGCTACCCCGACCACATGAAGCAGCACGACTTCTTCAAGTCCGCCATGCCCGAAGGCTACGTCC
AGGAGCGCACCATCTTCTTCAAGGACGACGGCAACTACAAGACCCGCGCCGAGGTGAAGTTCGAGGGCGA
CACCCTGGTGAACCGCATCGAGCTGAAGGGCATCGACTTCAAGGAGGACGGCAACATCCTGGGGCACAAG
CTGGAGTACAACTACAACAGCCACAACGTCTATATCATGGCCGACAAGCAGAAGAACGGCATCAAGGTGA
ACTTCAAGATCCGCCACAACATCGAGGACGGCAGCGTGCAGCTCGCCGACCACTACCAGCAGAACACCCC
CATCGGCGACGGCCCCGTGCTGCTGCCCGACAACCACTACCTGAGCACCCAGTCCGCCCTGAGCAAAGAC
CCCAACGAGAAGCGCGATCACATGGTCCTGCTGGAGTTCGTGACCGCCGCCGGGATCACTCTCGGCATGG
ACGAGCTGTACAAGGGCAGTGGAGCTACTAACTTCAGCCTGCTGAAGCAGGCTGGTGACGTCGAGGAGAA
TCCTGGCCCCATGTCTAGACTGGACAAGAGCAAAGTCATAAACGGCGCTCTGGAATTACTCAATGGAGTC
GGTATCGAAGGCCTGACGACAAGGAAACTCGCTCAAAAGCTGGGAGTTGAGCAGCCTACCCTGTACTGGC
ACGTGAAGAACAAGCGGGCCCTGCTCGATGCCCTGCCAATCGAGATGCTGGACAGGCATCATACCCACTT
CTGCCCCCTGGAAGGCGAGTCATGGCAAGACTTTCTGCGGAACAACGCCAAGTCATTCCGCTGTGCTCTC
CTCTCACATCGCGACGGGGCTAAAGTGCATCTCGGCACCCGCCCAACAGAGAAACAGTACGAAACCCTGG
AAAATCAGCTCGCGTTCCTGTGTCAGCAAGGCTTCTCCCTGGAGAACGCACTGTACGCTCTGTCCGCCGT
GGGCCACTTTACACTGGGCTGCGTATTGGAGGAACAGGAGCATCAAGTAGCAAAAGAGGAAAGAGAGACA
CCTACCACCGATTCTATGCCCCCACTTCTGAGACAAGCAATTGAGCTGTTCGACCGGCAGGGAGCCGAAC
CTGCCTTCCTTTTCGGCCTGGAACTAATCATATGTGGCCTGGAGAAACAGCTAAAGTGCGAAAGCGGCGG
GCCGGCCGACGCCCTTGACGATTTTGACTTAGACATGCTCCCAGCCGATGCCCTTGACGACTTTGACCTT
GATATGCTGCCTGCTGACGCTCTTGACGATTTTGACCTTGACATGCTCCCCGGGTCCGGCGCTACTAACT
TCAGCCTGCTGAAGCAGGCTGGTGACGTCGAGGAGAATCCTGGTCCCATGGCCATGCCTTTGTCTCAAGA
AGAATCCACCCTCATTGAAAGAGCAACGGCTACAATCAACAGCATCCCCATCTCTGAAGACTACAGCGTC
GCCAGCGCAGCTCTCTCTAGCGACGGCCGCATCTTCACTGGTGTCAATGTATATCATTTTACTGGGGGAC
CTTGTGCAGAACTCGTGGTGCTGGGCACTGCTGCTGCTGCGGCAGCTGGCAACCTGACTTGTATCGTCGC
GATCGGAAATGAGAACAGGGGCATCTTGAGCCCCTGCGGACGGTGCCGACAGGTGCTTCTCGATCTGCAT
CCTGGGATCAAAGCCATAGTGAAGGACAGTGATGGACAGCCGACGGCAGTTGGGATTCGTGAATTGCTGC
CCTCTGGTTATGTGTGGGAGGGCTAATTCGAAGGCCTGTCGTGAAGCTTGGGGATCAATTCTCTAGAGCT
CGCTGATCAGCCTCGACTGTGCCTTCTAGTTGCCAGCCATCTGTTGTTTGCCCCTCCCCCGTGCCTTCCT
TGACCCTGGAAGGTGCCACTCCCACTGTCCTTTCCTAATAAAATGAGGAAATTGCATCGCATTGTCTGAG
TAGGTGTCATTCTATTCTGGGGGGTGGGGTGGGGCAGGACAGCAAGGGGGAGGATTGGGAAGACAATAGC
AGGCATGCTGGGGATGCGGTGGGCTCTATGGCTTCTGAGGCGGAAAGAACCAGCTGGGCCTACTAGCTAC
TCGGGACCCCTTACCGAAACATCGCCGCATTCTGCAGAGGAGTCGAGTGTATGTAAACTTCTGACCCACT
GGGAATGTGATGAAAGAAATAAAAGCTGAAATGAATCATTCTCTCTACTATTATTCTGATATTTCACATT
CTTAAAATAAAGTGGTGATCCTAACTGACCTAAGACAGGGAATTTTTACTAGGATTAAATGTCAGGAATT
GTGAAAAAGTGAGTTTAAATGTATTTGGCTAAGGTGTATGTAAACTTCCGACTTCAACTGTATAGGGATC
CGCTTCCTCGCTCACTGACTCGCTGCGCTCGGTCGTTCGGCTGCGGCGAGCGGTATCAGCTCACTCAAAG
GCGGTAATACGGTTATCCACAGAATCAGGGGATAACGCAGGAAAGAACATGTGAGCAAAAGGCCAGCAAA
AGGCCAGGAACCGTAAAAAGGCCGCGTTGCTGGCGTTTTTCCATAGGCTCCGCCCCCCTGACGAGCATCA
CAAAAATCGACGCTCAAGTCAGAGGTGGCGAAACCCGACAGGACTATAAAGATACCAGGCGTTTCCCCCT
GGAAGCTCCCTCGTGCGCTCTCCTGTTCCGACCCTGCCGCTTACCGGATACCTGTCCGCCTTTCTCCCTT
CGGGAAGCGTGGCGCTTTCTCATAGCTCACGCTGTAGGTATCTCAGTTCGGTGTAGGTCGTTCGCTCCAA
GCTGGGCTGTGTGCACGAACCCCCCGTTCAGCCCGACCGCTGCGCCTTATCCGGTAACTATCGTCTTGAG
TCCAACCCGGTAAGACACGACTTATCGCCACTGGCAGCAGCCACTGGTAACAGGATTAGCAGAGCGAGGT
ATGTAGGCGGTGCTACAGAGTTCTTGAAGTGGTGGCCTAACTACGGCTACACTAGAAGAACAGTATTTGG
TATCTGCGCTCTGCTGAAGCCAGTTACCTTCGGAAAAAGAGTTGGTAGCTCTTGATCCGGCAAACAAACC
ACCGCTGGTAGCGGTGGTTTTTTTGTTTGCAAGCAGCAGATTACGCGCAGAAAAAAAGGATCTCAAGAAG
ATCCTTTGATCTTTTCTACGGGGTCTGACGCTCAGTGGAACGAAAACTCACGTTAAGGGATTTTGGTCAT
GAGATTATCAAAAAGGATCTTCACCTAGATCCTTTTAAATTAAAAATGAAGTTTTAAATCAATCTAAAGT
ATATATGAGTAAACTTGGTCTGACAGTTACCAATGCTTAATCAGTGAGGCACCTATCTCAGCGATCTGTC
TATTTCGTTCATCCATAGTTGCCTGACTCCCCGTCGTGTAGATAACTACGATACGGGAGGGCTTACCATC
TGGCCCCAGTGCTGCAATGATACCGCGAGACCCACGCTCACCGGCTCCAGATTTATCAGCAATAAACCAG
CCAGCCGGAAGGGCCGAGCGCAGAAGTGGTCCTGCAACTTTATCCGCCTCCATCCAGTCTATTAATTGTT
GCCGGGAAGCTAGAGTAAGTAGTTCGCCAGTTAATAGTTTGCGCAACGTTGTTGCCATTGCTACAGGCAT
CGTGGTGTCACGCTCGTCGTTTGGTATGGCTTCATTCAGCTCCGGTTCCCAACGATCAAGGCGAGTTACA
TGATCCCCCATGTTGTGCAAAAAAGCGGTTAGCTCCTTCGGTCCTCCGATCGTTGTCAGAAGTAAGTTGG
CCGCAGTGTTATCACTCATGGTTATGGCAGCACTGCATAATTCTCTTACTGTCATGCCATCCGTAAGATG
CTTTTCTGTGACTGGTGAGTACTCAACCAAGTCATTCTGAGAATAGTGTATGCGGCGACCGAGTTGCTCT
TGCCCGGCGTCAATACGGGATAATACCGCGCCACATAGCAGAACTTTAAAAGTGCTCATCATTGGAAAAC
GTTCTTCGGGGCGAAAACTCTCAAGGATCTTACCGCTGTTGAGATCCAGTTCGATGTAACCCACTCGTGC
ACCCAACTGATCTTCAGCATCTTTTACTTTCACCAGCGTTTCTGGGTGAGCAAAAACAGGAAGGCAAAAT
GCCGCAAAAAAGGGAATAAGGGCGACACGGAAATGTTGAATACTCATACTCTTCCTTTTTCAATATTATT
GAAGCATTTATCAGGGTTATTGTCTCATGAGCGGATACATATTTGAATGTATTTAGAAAAATAAACAAAT
AGGGGTTCCGCGCACATTTCCCCGAAAAGTGCCACCTGATGCGGTGTGAAATACCGCACAGATGCGTAAG
GAGAAAATACCGCATCAGGAAATTGTAAGCGTTAATATTTTGTTAAAATT
Features (pLannotate 1.2.2; 15 found; start..end, strand, type, name):
    295..607     +  promoter       tight TRE promoter: Tet-responsive promoter PTight, consisting of seven tet operator sequences followed by the minimal CMV promoter
    686..2338    +  CDS            luciferase: firefly luciferase synthetic luc2 version of the luciferase gene
   2414..2495    -  polyA_signal   SV40 poly(A) signal: SV40 polyadenylation signal
   2518..2586    -  CDS            large T antigen (fragment): large T antigen from SV40 (simian virus 40)
   3218..3934    +  CDS            EGFP: EGFP is a basic (constitutively fluorescent) green fluorescent protein published in 1996, derived from Aequorea victoria. It is reported to be a rapidly-maturing weak dimer with moderate acid sensitivity.
   4001..4698    +  CDS            rtTA3 (fragment): reverse tetracycline transactivator 3 activates expression from Tet-responsive promoters in the presence of doxycycline
   4628..4738    +  CDS            VP48: 3 tandem repeats of the minimal activation domain of herpes simplex virus VP16 (Cheng et al., 2013)
   4814..5203    +  CDS            bsd: BSD_ASPTE - Experimental evidence at protein level: Swiss-Prot protein existence level 1. Catalyzes the deamination of the cytosine moiety of the antibiotics blasticidin S, cytomycin and acetylblasticidin S. From Aspergillus terreus.
   5267..5491    +  polyA_signal   bGH poly(A) signal: bovine growth hormone polyadenylation signal
   5495..5516    +  promoter       SV40 promoter (fragment): SV40 enhancer and early promoter
   5988..6576    -  rep_origin     ori: high-copy-number ColE1/pMB1/pBR322/pUC origin of replication
   6747..7607    -  CDS            AmpR: β-lactamase; bla; confers resistance to ampicillin, carbenicillin, and related antibiotics
   7608..7712    -  promoter       AmpR promoter: bla
   7739..7789    +  misc_feature   bom (fragment): basis of mobility region from pBR322
   7790..7820    -  rep_origin     M13 ori (fragment): M13 bacteriophage origin of replication; arrow indicates direction of (+) strand synthesis
