[The description below was written by a language model from this plasmid's Addgene catalogue record and pLannotate feature annotations shown in this document.]
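Description:
pSBtet-GB is an empty-backbone Sleeping Beauty transposon vector for generating stable mammalian cell lines with doxycycline-inducible expression of a gene of interest. It is built on pUC19 and is propagated in E. coli as a high-copy plasmid through the ColE1/pUC origin, with ampicillin selection from the β-lactamase gene. The annotated sequence is 7,820 nt. The feature table does not mark the Sleeping Beauty inverted repeats, although the catalogue entry describes the construct as an SB transposon. Those repeats would flank the mammalian cassettes and be recognised by a transposase, which this plasmid does not appear to encode.

The payload consists of two expression units. In the first, a tight Tet-responsive promoter (seven tet operators upstream of a minimal CMV promoter, listed in the catalogue as TCE) drives a firefly luciferase (luc2) coding sequence followed by an SV40 polyadenylation signal. The luciferase occupies the SfiI cloning site, so it acts as a placeholder to be replaced by the gene of interest, and it can also report on inducibility. The second unit is constitutive and, according to the record, is driven by the RPBSA promoter, which is not annotated in the table. It contains EGFP, the reverse tetracycline transactivator rtTA3 with its VP16-derived activation repeats, and the blasticidin S deaminase gene, arranged in series and terminated by a bGH poly(A) signal. The record does not state which elements link these three coding sequences.

Integrated cells can therefore be tracked by green fluorescence and selected with blasticidin. They also supply their own rtTA, so adding doxycycline switches on the inserted gene from a single all-in-one vector.
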