Addgene plasmid #60504: pSBtet-GB
Purpose: (Empty Backbone) SB-transposon with inducible SfiI cloning site for GOI (contains firefly luciferase) and constitutive expression of GFP, rtTA and blasticidin resistance gene
Depositing lab: Eric Kowarz. Depositing organization: Goethe-Universitaet Frankfurt am Main. Publication: Optimized Sleeping Beauty transposons rapidly generate stable transgenic cell lines. Kowarz E, Loescher D, Marschalek R. Biotechnol J. 2015 Feb 4. doi: 10.1002/biot.201400821. PubMed 25650551.
Backbone
  Vector backbone: pUC19
  Backbone size (bp): 2021
  Vector type: Mammalian Expression ; Transposon
  Promoter: TCE & RPBSA
  Selectable markers: Blasticidin
Growth in bacteria
  Bacterial resistance: Ampicillin, 100 μg/mL
  Growth temperature: 37°C
  Growth strain: Top10
  Copy number: High Copy
Gene/Insert
  Cloning method: Restriction Enzyme
  Sequencing primers: 5′ CCTGGAGCCAATTCCAACTCT; 3′ CACTGCATTCTTGTTGTGGTT
Terms and licenses: Academic/Nonprofit Terms; Industry Terms: Not Available to Industry
How to cite: pSBtet-GB was a gift from Eric Kowarz (Addgene plasmid # 60504 ; http://n2t.net/addgene:60504 ; RRID:Addgene_60504)
