>Addgene plasmid #60504 | pSBtet-GB | addgene partial sequence | sequence record 100506 | EBV-rev 5'-GTGGTTTGTCCAAACTCATC-3'
CAGCTTGCAAGACTATAAGATTCAATCTGCCCTGCTGGTGCCCACACTATTTAGCTTCTTCGCTAAGAGC
ACTCTCATCGACAAGTACGACCTAAGCAACTTGCACGAGATCGCCAGCGGCGGGGCGCCGCTCAGCAAGG
AGGTAGGTGAGGCCGTGGCCAAACGCTTCCACCTACCAGGCATCCGCCAGGGCTACGGCCTGACAGAAAC
AACCAGCGCCATTCTGATCACCCCCGAAGGGGACGACAAGCCTGGCGCAGTAGGCAAGGTGGTGCCCTTC
TTCGAGGCTAAGGTGGTGGACTTGGACACCGGTAAGACACTGGGTGTGAACCAGCGCGGCGAGCTGTGCG
TCCGTGGCCCCATGATCATGAGCGGCTACGTTAACAACCCCGAGGCTACAAACGCTCTCATCGACAAGGA
CGGCTGGCTGCACAGCGGCGACATCGCCTACTGGGACGAGGACGAGCACTTCTTCATCGTGGACCGGCTG
AAGAGCCTGATCAAATACAAGGGCTACCAGGTAGCCCCAGCCGAACTGGAGAGCATCCTGCTGCAACACC
CCAACATCTTCGACGCCGGGGTCGCCGGCCTGCCCGACGACGATGCCGGCGAGCTGCCCGCCGCAGTCGT
CGTGCTGGAACACGGTAAAACCATGACCGAGAAGGAGATCGTGGACTATGTGGCCAGCCAGGTTACAACC
GCCAAGAAGCTGCGCGGTGGTGTTGTGTTCGTGGACGAGGTGCCTAAAGGACTGACCGGCAAGTTGGACG
CCCGCAAGATCCGCGAGATTCTCATTAAGGCCAAGAAGGGCGGCAAGATCGCCGTGTAAGGCCTGTCAGG
CC
