>Addgene plasmid #60504 | pSBtet-GB | addgene partial sequence | sequence record 100692 | EGFP-C 5'-CATGGTCCTGCTGGAGTTCGTG-3'
GAGCTGTACAAGGGCAGTGGAGCTACTAACTTCAGCCTGCTGAAGCAGGCTGGTGACGTCGAGGAGAATC
CTGGCCCCATGTCTAGACTGGACAAGAGCAAAGTCATAAACGGCGCTCTGGAATTACTCAATGGAGTCGG
TATCGAAGGCCTGACGACAAGGAAACTCGCTCAAAAGCTGGGAGTTGAGCAGCCTACCCTGTACTGGCAC
GTGAAGAACAAGCGGGCCCTGCTCGATGCCCTGCCAATCGAGATGCTGGACAGGCATCATACCCACTTCT
GCCCCCTGGAAGGCGAGTCATGGCAAGACTTTCTGCGGAACAACGCCAAGTCATTCCGCTGTGCTCTCCT
CTCACATCGCGACGGGGCTAAAGTGCATCTCGGCACCCGCCCAACAGAGAAACAGTACGAAACCCTGGAA
AATCAGCTCGCGTTCCTGTGTCAGCAAGGCTTCTCCCTGGAGAACGCACTGTACGCTCTGTCCGCCGTGG
GCCACTTTACACTGGGCTGCGTATTGGAGGAACAGGAGCATCAAGTAGCAAAAGAGGAAAGAGAGACACC
TACCACCGATTCTATGCCCCCACTTCTGAGACAAGCAATTGAGCTGTTCGACCGGCAGGGAGCCGAACCT
GCCTTCCTTTTCGGCCTGGAACTAATCATATGTGGCCTGGAGAAACAGCTAAAGTGCGAAAGCGGCGGGC
CGGCCGACGCCCTTGACGATTTTGACTTAGACATGCTCCCAGCCGATGCCCTTGACGACTTTGACCTTGA
TATGCTGCCTGCTGACGCTCTTGACGATTTTGACCTTGACATGCTCCCCGGGTCCGGCGCTACTAACTTC
AGCCTGCTGAAGCAGGCT
