>Addgene plasmid #60504 | pSBtet-GB | addgene partial sequence | sequence record 100693 | blast-R 5'-gctctttcaatgagggtgga-3'
GGCATGGACGAGCTGTACAAGGGCAGTGGAGCTACTAACTTCAGCCTGCTGAAGCAGGCTGGTGACGTCG
AGGAGAATCCTGGCCCCATGTCTAGACTGGACAAGAGCAAAGTCATAAACGGCGCTCTGGAATTACTCAA
TGGAGTCGGTATCGAAGGCCTGACGACAAGGAAACTCGCTCAAAAGCTGGGAGTTGAGCAGCCTACCCTG
TACTGGCACGTGAAGAACAAGCGGGCCCTGCTCGATGCCCTGCCAATCGAGATGCTGGACAGGCATCATA
CCCACTTCTGCCCCCTGGAAGGCGAGTCATGGCAAGACTTTCTGCGGAACAACGCCAAGTCATTCCGCTG
TGCTCTCCTCTCACATCGCGACGGGGCTAAAGTGCATCTCGGCACCCGCCCAACAGAGAAACAGTACGAA
ACCCTGGAAAATCAGCTCGCGTTCCTGTGTCAGCAAGGCTTCTCCCTGGAGAACGCACTGTACGCTCTGT
CCGCCGTGGGCCACTTTACACTGGGCTGCGTATTGGAGGAACAGGAGCATCAAGTAGCAAAAGAGGAAAG
AGAGACACCTACCACCGATTCTATGCCCCCACTTCTGAGACAAGCAATTGAGCTGTTCGACCGGCAGGGA
GCCGAACCTGCCTTCCTTTTCGGCCTGGAACTAATCATATGTGGCCTGGAGAAACAGCTAAAGTGCGAAA
GCGGCGGGCCGGCCGACGCCCTTGACGATTTTGACTTAGACATGCTCCCAGCCGATGCCCTTGACGACTT
TGACCTTGATATGCTGCCTGCTGACGCTCTTGACGATTTTGACCTTGACATGCTCCCCGGGTCCGGCGCT
ACTAACTTCAGCCTGCTGAAGCAGGCTGGTGACGTCGAGGAGAATCCTGGTCCCATGG
