>Addgene plasmid #60504 | pSBtet-GB | addgene partial sequence | sequence record 100932 | LNCX 5'-AGCTCGTTTAGTGAACCGTCAGATC-3'
ACTCTTTTGCCTTATACCTACTTTCCGTACCACTTCCTACCCTCGAAAGGCCTCTGAGGCCACCATGGAA
GATGCCAAAAACATTAAGAAGGGCCCAGCGCCATTCTACCCACTCGAAGACGGGACCGCCGGCGAGCAGC
TGCACAAAGCCATGAAGCGCTACGCCCTGGTGCCCGGCACCATCGCCTTTACCGACGCACATATCGAGGT
GGACATTACCTACGCCGAGTACTTCGAGATGAGCGTTCGGCTGGCAGAAGCTATGAAGCGCTATGGGCTG
AATACAAACCATCGGATCGTGGTGTGCAGCGAGAATAGCTTGCAGTTCTTCATGCCCGTGTTGGGTGCCC
TGTTCATCGGTGTGGCTGTGGCCCCAGCTAACGACATCTACAACGAGCGCGAGCTGCTGAACAGCATGGG
CATCAGCCAGCCCACCGTCGTATTCGTGAGCAAGAAAGGGCTGCAAAAGATCCTCAACGTGCAAAAGAAG
CTACCGATCATACAAAAGATCATCATCATGGATAGCAAGACCGACTACCAGGGCTTCCAAAGCATGTACA
CCTTCGTGACTTCCCATTTGCCACCCGGCTTCAACGAGTACGACTTCGTGCCCGAGAGCTTCGACCGGGA
CAAAACCATCGCCCTGATCATGAACAGTAGTGGCAGTACCGGATTGCCCAAGGGCGTAGCCCTACCGCAC
CGCACCGCTTGTGTCCGATTCAGTCATGCCCGCGACCCCATCTTCGGCAACCAGATCATCCCCGACACCG
CTATCCTCAGCGTGGTGCCATTTCACCACGGCTTCGGCATGTTCACCACGCTGGGCTACTTGATCTGCGG
CTTTCGGGTCGTGCTCATGTACCGCTTCGAGGAGGAGCTATTCTTGCGCAGCTTGCAAGACTATAAGATT
CAATCTGCCCTGCTGGTG
